>Addgene plasmid #231630 | Orai1-jGCaMP8f | addgene full sequence | sequence record 462300 | Addgene NGS Result
TAGTTATTAATAGTAATCAATTACGGGGTCATTAGTTCATAGCCCATATATGGAGTTCCGCGTTACATAA
CTTACGGTAAATGGCCCGCCTGGCTGACCGCCCAACGACCCCCGCCCATTGACGTCAATAATGACGTATG
TTCCCATAGTAACGCCAATAGGGACTTTCCATTGACGTCAATGGGTGGAGTATTTACGGTAAACTGCCCA
CTTGGCAGTACATCAAGTGTATCATATGCCAAGTACGCCCCCTATTGACGTCAATGACGGTAAATGGCCC
GCCTGGCATTATGCCCAGTACATGACCTTATGGGACTTTCCTACTTGGCAGTACATCTACGTATTAGTCA
TCGCTATTACCATGGTGATGCGGTTTTGGCAGTACATCAATGGGCGTGGATAGCGGTTTGACTCACGGGG
ATTTCCAAGTCTCCACCCCATTGACGTCAATGGGAGTTTGTTTTGGCACCAAAATCAACGGGACTTTCCA
AAATGTCGTAACAACTCCGCCCCATTGACGCAAATGGGCGGTAGGCGTGTACGGTGGGAGGTCTATATAA
GCAGAGCTGGTTTAGTGAACCGTCAGATCCGCTAGCGCTACCGGACTCAGATCTCGAGCCACCATGCATC
CGGAGCCCGCCCCGCCCCCGAGCCGCAGCAGTCCCGAGCTTCCCCCAAGCGGCGGCAGCACCACCAGCGG
CAGCCGCCGGAGCCGCCGCCGCAGCGGGGACGGGGAGCCCCCGGGGGCCCCGCCACCGCCGCCGTCCGCC
GTCACCTACCCGGACTGGATCGGCCAGAGTTACTCCGAGGTGATGAGCCTCAACGAGCACTCCATGCAGG
CGCTGTCCTGGCGCAAGCTCTACTTGAGCCGCGCCAAGCTTAAAGCCTCCAGCCGGACCTCGGCTCTGCT
CTCCGGCTTCGCCATGGTGGCAATGGTGGAGGTGCAGCTGGACGCTGACCACGACTACCCACCGGGGCTG
CTCATCGCCTTCAGTGCCTGCACCACAGTGCTGGTGGCTGTGCACCTGTTTGCGCTCATGATCAGCACCT
GCATCCTGCCCAACATCGAGGCGGTGAGCAACGTGCACAATCTCAACTCGGTCAAGGAGTCCCCCCATGA
GCGCATGCACCGCCACATCGAGCTGGCCTGGGCCTTCTCCACCGTCATCGGCACGCTGCTCTTCCTAGCT
GAGGTGGTGCTGCTCTGCTGGGTCAAGTTCTTGCCCCTCAAGAAGCAGCCAGGCCAGCCAAGGCCCACCA
GCAAGCCCCCCGCCAGTGGCGCAGCAGCCAACGTCAGCACCAGCGGCATCACCCCGGGCCAGGCAGCTGC
CATCGCCTCGACCACCATCATGGTGCCCTTCGGCCTGATCTTTATCGTCTTCGCCGTCCACTTCTACCGC
TCACTGGTTAGCCATAAGACCGACCGACAGTTCCAGGAGCTCAACGAGCTGGCGGAGTTTGCCCGCTTAC
AGGACCAGCTGGACCACAGAGGGGACCACCCCCTGACGCCCGGCAGCCACTATGCCCGAATTCTGCAGTC
GACGGTACCGCGGGCCCGGGATCCACCGGTCGCCACCCTGCACACGCGTCGCAAGAAGACCTTCAAGGAG
GTGGCCACCGCCGTGAAGATCATCGCCCGCCTGATGGGCCTGAAGATCAACGTCTATATCAAGGCCGACA
AGCAGAAGAACGGCATCAAGGCGAACTTCCACATCCGCCACAACATCGAGGACGGCGGCGTGCAGCTCGC
CTACCACTACCAGCAGAACACCCCCATCGGCGACGGCCCCGTGCTGCTGCCCGACAACCACTACCTGAGC
GTGGAGTCCAAACTTTCGAAAGACCCCAACGAGAAGCGCGATCACATGGTCCTGCTGGAGTTCGTGACCG
CCGCCGGGATCACTCTCGGCATGGACGAGCTGTACAAGGGCGGTACCGGAGGGAGCATGGTGAGCAAGGG
CGAGGAGCTGTTCACCGGGGTGGTGCCCATCCTGGTCGAGCTGGACGGCGACGTAAACGGCCACAAGTTC
AGCGTGTCCGGCGAGGGTGAGGGCGATGCCACCTACGGCAAGCTGACCCTGAAGTTCATCTGCACCACCG
GCAAGCTGCCCGTGCCCTGGCCCACCCTCGTGACCACCCTGACCTACGGCGTGCAGTGCTTCAGCCGCTA
CCCCGACCACATGAAGCAGCACGACTTCTTCAAGTCCGCCATGCCCGAAGGCTACATCCAGGAGCGCACC
ATCTTCTTCAAGGACGACGGCAACTACAAGACCCGCGCCGAGGTGAAGTTCGAGGGCGACACCCTGGTGA
ACCGCATCGAGCTGAAGGGCATCGACTTCAAGGAGGACGGCAACATCCTGGGGCACAAGCTGGAGTACAA
CCTGCCGGACCAACTGACTGAAGAGCAGATCGCAGAATTTAAAGAGGCTTTCTCCCTATTTGACAAGGAC
GGGGATGGGACAATAACAACCAAGGAGCTGGGGACGGTGATGCGGTCTCTCGGACTGAACCCCACAGAAG
CAGAGCTGCAGGACATGATCAATGAAGTAGATGCCGACGGTGACGGCACAATCGACTTCCCTGAGTTCCT
GACAATGATGGCAAGAAAAATGAAATACAGGGACACGGAAGAAGAAATTAGAGAAGCGTTCGGTGTGTTT
GATAAGGATGGCAATGGCTACATCAGTGCAGCAGAGCTTCGCCACGTGATGACAAACCTTGGAGAGAAGT
TAACAGATGAAGAGGTTGATGAAATGATCAGGGAAGCAGACATCGATGGGGATGGTCAGGTAAACTACGA
AGAGTTTGTACAAATGATGACAGCGAAGCTTTAAAGCGGCCGCGACTCTAGATCATAATCAGCCATACCA
CATTTGTAGAGGTTTTACTTGCTTTAAAAAACCTCCCACACCTCCCCCTGAACCTGAAACATAAAATGAA
TGCAATTGTTGTTGTTAACTTGTTTATTGCAGCTTATAATGGTTACAAATAAAGCAATAGCATCACAAAT
TTCACAAATAAAGCATTTTTTTCACTGCATTCTAGTTGTGGTTTGTCCAAACTCATCAATGTATCTTAAG
GCGTAAATTGTAAGCGTTAATATTTTGTTAAAATTCGCGTTAAATTTTTGTTAAATCAGCTCATTTTTTA
ACCAATAGGCCGAAATCGGCAAAATCCCTTATAAATCAAAAGAATAGACCGAGATAGGGT
[37 nt withheld, positions 3211-3247]
AAAGAACGTGGACTCCAACGTCAAAGG
[49 nt withheld, positions 3275-3323]
T
[91 nt withheld, positions 3325-3415]
G
[124 nt withheld, positions 3417-3540]
CAGGTGGCACTTTTCGGGGAAATGTGCGCGGAACCCCTATTTGTTTATTTTTCTAAATACATTCAAATAT
GTATCCGCTCATGAGACAATAACCCTGATAAATGCTTCAATAATATTGAAAAAGGAAGAGTCCTGAGGCG
GAAAGAACCAGCTGTGGAATGTGTGTCAGTTAGGGTGTGGAAAGTCCCCAGGCTCCCCAGCAGGCAGAAG
TATGCAAAGCATGCATCTCAATTAGTCAGCAACCAGGTGTGGAAAGTCCCCAGGCTCCCCAGCAGGCAGA
AGTATGCAAAGCATGCATCTCAATTAGTCAGCAACCATAGTCCCGCCCCTAACTCCGCCCATCCCGCCCC
TAACTCCGCCCAGTTCCGCCCATTCTCCGCCCCATGGCTGACTAATTTTTTTTATTTATGCAGAGGCCGA
GGCCGCCTCGGCCTCTGAGCTATTCCAGAAGTAGTGAGGAGGCTTTTTTGGAGGCCTAGGCTTTTGCAAA
GATCGATCAAGAGACAGGATGAGGATCGTTTCGCATGATTGAACAAGATGGATTGCACGCAGGTTCTCCG
GCCGCTTGGGTGGAGAGGCTATTCGGCTATGACTGGGCACAACAGACAATCGGCTGCTCTGATGCCGCCG
TGTTCCGGCTGTCAGCGCAGGGGCGCCCGGTTCTTTTTGTCAAGACCGACCTGTCCGGTGCCCTGAATGA
ACTGCAAGACGAGGCAGCGCGGCTATCGTGGCTGGCCACGACGGGCGTTCCTTGCGCAGCTGTGCTCGAC
GTTGTCACTGAAGCGGGAAGGGACTGGCTGCTATTGGGCGAAGTGCCGGGGCAGGATCTCCTGTCATCTC
ACCTTGCTCCTGCCGAGAAAGTATCCATCATGGCTGATGCAATGCGGCGGCTGCATACGCTTGATCCGGC
TACCTGCCCATTCGACCACCAAGCGAAACATCGCATCGAGCGAGCACGTACTCGGATGGAAGCCGGTCTT
GTCGATCAGGATGATCTGGACGAAGAGCATCAGGGGCTCGCGCCAGCCGAACTGTTCGCCAGGCTCAAGG
CGAGCATGCCCGACGGCGAGGATCTCGTCGTGACCCATGGCGATGCCTGCTTGCCGAATATCATGGTGGA
AAATGGCCGCTTTTCTGGATTCATCGACTGTGGCCGGCTGGGTGTGGCGGACCGCTATCAGGACATAGCG
TTGGCTACCCGTGATATTGCTGAAGAGCTTGGCGGCGAATGGGCTGACCGCTTCCTCGTGCTTTACGGTA
TCGCCGCTCCCGATTCGCAGCGCATCGCCTTCTATCGCCTTCTTGACGAGTTCTTCTGAGCGGGACTCTG
GGGTTCGAAATGACCGACCAAGCGACGCCCAACCTGCCATCACGAGATTTCGATTCCACCGCCGCCTTCT
ATGAAAGGTTGGGCTTCGGAATCGTTTTCCGGGACGCCGGCTGGATGATCCTCCAGCGCGGGGATCTCAT
GCTGGAGTTCTTCGCCCACCCTAGGGGGAGGCTAACTGAAACACGGAAGGAGACAATACCGGAAGGAACC
CGCGCTATGACGGCAATAAAAAGACAGAATAAAACGCACGGTGTTGGGTCGTTTGTTCATAAACGCGGGG
TTCGGTCCCAGGGCTGGCACTCTGTCGATACCCCACCGAGACCCCATTGGGGCCAATACGCCCGCGTTTC
TTCCTTTTCCCCACCCCACCCCCCAAGTTCGGGTGAAGGCCCAGGGCTCGCAGCCAACGTCGGGGCGGCA
GGCCCTGCCATAGCCTCAGGTTACTCATATATACTTTAGATTGATTTAAAACTTCATTTTTAATTTAAAA
GGATCTAGGTGAAGATCCTTTTTGATAATCTCATGACCAAAATCCCTTAACGTGAGTTTTCGTTCCACTG
AGCGTCAGACCCCGTAGAAAAGATCAAAGGATCTTCTTGAGATCCTTTTTTTCTGCGCGTAATCTGCTGC
TTGCAAACAAAAAAACCACCGCTACCAGCGGTGGTTTGTTTGCCGGATCAAGAGCTACCAACTCTTTTTC
CGAAGGTAACTGGCTTCAGCAGAGCGCAGATACCAAATACTGTTCTTCTAGTGTAGCCGTAGTTAGGCCA
CCACTTCAAGAACTCTGTAGCACCGCCTACATACCTCGCTCTGCTAATCCTGTTACCAGTGGCTGCTGCC
AGTGGCGATAAGTCGTGTCTTACCGGGTTGGACTCAAGACGATAGTTACCGGATAAGGCGCAGCGGTCGG
GCTGAACGGGGGGTTCGTGCACACAGCCCAGCTTGGAGCGAACGACCTACACCGAACTGAGATACCTACA
GCGTGAGCTATGAGAAAGCGCCACGCTTCCCGAAGGGAGAAAGGCGGACAGGTATCCGGTAAGCGGCAGG
GTCGGAACAGGAGAGCGCACGAGGGAGCTTCCAGGGGGAAACGCCTGGTATCTTTATAGTCCTGTCGGGT
TTCGCCACCTCTGACTTGAGCGTCGATTTTTGTGATGCTCGTCAGGGGGGCGGAGCCTATGGAAAAACGC
CAGCAACGCGGCCTTTTTACGGTTCCTGGCCTTTTGCTGGCCTTTTGCTCACATGTTCTTTCCTGCGTTA
TCCCCTGATTCTGTGGATAACCGTATTACCGCCATGCAT
Features (pLannotate 1.2.2; 16 found; start..end, strand, type, name):
     61..364     +  enhancer       CMV enhancer: human cytomegalovirus immediate early enhancer
    365..568     +  promoter       CMV promoter: human cytomegalovirus (CMV) immediate early promoter
    591..619     +  misc_feature   MCS (fragment): multiple cloning site
    624..1526    +  CDS            ORAI1: CRCM1_HUMAN - Also known as CRACM1, TMEM142A. Experimental evidence at protein level: Swiss-Prot protein existence level 1. Ca(2+) release-activated Ca(2+) (CRAC) channel subunit which mediates Ca(2+) influx following depletion of intracellular Ca(2+) stores and channel activation by the Ca(2+) sensor, STIM1 (PubMed:16582901, PubMed:16645049, PubMed:16733527, PubMed:16766533, PubMed:16807233, PubMed:19249086, PubMed:23307288, PubMed:24351972, PubMed:24591628, PubMed:28219928, PubMed:20354224, PubMed:26956484). CRAC channels are the main pathway for Ca(2+) influx in T-cells and promote the immu
   1527..1564    +  misc_feature   MCS (fragment): multiple cloning site
   1659..2828    +  CDS            GCaMP6s (fragment): improved fluorescent protein-based calcium sensor (Chen et al., 2013)
   2851..2934    +  CDS            large T antigen (fragment): large T antigen from SV40 (simian virus 40)
   2957..3078    +  polyA_signal   SV40 poly(A) signal: SV40 polyadenylation signal
   3112..3540    -  rep_origin     f1 ori (sequence partly withheld): f1 bacteriophage origin of replication; arrow indicates direction of (+) strand synthesis
   3567..3671    +  promoter       AmpR promoter: bla
   3673..4030    +  promoter       SV40 promoter: SV40 enhancer and early promoter
   4065..4859    +  CDS            NeoR/KanR: aminoglycoside phosphotransferase from Tn5; aph(3')-II (or nptII); confers resistance to neomycin, kanamycin, and G418 (Geneticin®)
   4880..5032    +  CDS            ble (fragment): BLE_KLEPN - Experimental evidence at protein level: Swiss-Prot protein existence level 1. Binding protein with a strong affinity to the bleomycin family of antibiotics. Binds to CL990; an antimitotic-antibiotic compound. From Klebsiella pneumoniae.
   5091..5138    +  polyA_signal   HSV TK poly(A) signal: herpes simplex virus thymidine kinase polyadenylation signal (Cole and Stacy, 1985)
   5229..5245    -  polyA_signal   bGH poly(A) signal (fragment): bovine growth hormone polyadenylation signal
   5467..6055    +  rep_origin     ori: high-copy-number ColE1/pMB1/pBR322/pUC origin of replication
