[The description below was written by a language model from this plasmid's Addgene catalogue record and pLannotate feature annotations shown in this document.]
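Description:
Orai1-jGCaMP8f is a 6,169 bp mammalian expression plasmid built on the Clontech pEGFP-N1 backbone, in which the EGFP gene has been replaced by the genetically encoded calcium indicator jGCaMP8f. It is propagated in E. coli from a high-copy ColE1/pUC-type origin and also carries an f1 phage origin. A single NeoR/KanR (Tn5 aminoglycoside phosphotransferase) gene provides both selections. A bacterial promoter drives it for kanamycin resistance in bacteria, and the SV40 enhancer/early promoter with an HSV TK polyadenylation signal drives it for G418 selection in mammalian cells.

The payload is a 2,211 bp fusion cloned between XhoI and NotI sites, which both remain intact. It is expressed from the human CMV immediate early enhancer and promoter and terminated by the SV40 poly(A) signal. Human ORAI1, the pore-forming CRAC channel subunit that mediates calcium entry after store depletion and activation by STIM1, is placed first. A short stretch of residual multiple-cloning-site sequence joins it to jGCaMP8f at its C terminus. The automated annotation labels the sensor region as a GCaMP6s fragment, which reflects similarity among GCaMP-family sensors; the catalogue record identifies it as jGCaMP8f, taken from a CMV-driven jGCaMP8f plasmid. The depositor notes that the ORAI1 sequence carries a silent polymorphism (T798C, at residue T266). Small annotated fragments of large T antigen, ble and bGH poly(A) appear to be backbone remnants or partial matches rather than functional elements.

Tethering the indicator directly to the channel places the sensor next to the site of calcium entry, so the construct serves as a green fluorescent reporter of Orai1-associated calcium influx in transfected mammalian cells. The associated publication examines how photoswitching affects the fluorescence readout of such Orai1-tethered jGCaMP8 indicators.
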