Addgene plasmid #231630: Orai1-jGCaMP8f
Purpose: Green fluorescent reporter of Orai1-associated calcium influx
Depositing lab: Michael Cahalan. Depositing organization: University of California, Irvine. Publication: Photoswitching alters fluorescence readout of jGCaMP8 Ca(2+) indicators tethered to Orai1 channels. Dynes JL, Yeromin AV, Cahalan MD. Proc Natl Acad Sci U S A. 2023 Sep 26;120(39):e2309328120. doi: 10.1073/pnas.2309328120. Epub 2023 Sep 20. PubMed 37729200.
Backbone
  Vector backbone: pEGFP-N1
  Backbone manufacturer: Clontech
  Backbone size w/o insert (bp): 3958
  Total vector size (bp): 6169
  Modifications to backbone: The EGFP gene has been replaced with the genetically encoded calcium indicator jGCaMP8f.
  Vector type: Mammalian Expression
  Selectable markers: Neomycin (select with G418)
Growth in bacteria
  Bacterial resistance: Kanamycin, 50 μg/mL
  Growth temperature: 37°C
  Growth strain: DH5alpha
  Copy number: High Copy
Gene/Insert
  Gene/Insert name: Orai1-jGCaMP8f
  Species: H. sapiens (human), Synthetic
  Insert size (bp): 2211
  Entrez Gene: ORAI1 (a.k.a. CRACM1, IMD9, ORAT1, TAM2, TMEM142A)
  Promoter: CMV Immediate Early
  Tag / fusion protein: jGCaMP8f (C terminal on insert)
  Cloning method: Restriction Enzyme; 5′ cloning site XhoI (not destroyed); 3′ cloning site NotI (not destroyed)
  Sequencing primers: 5′ TGACGTCAATGGGAGTTTG; 3′ ACATTGATGAGTTTGGAC
Resource information
  A portion of this plasmid was derived from a plasmid made by: the GENIE Project, Janelia Research Campus, plasmid pGP-CMV-jGCaMP8f (Addgene #162373) containing jGCaMP8f.
Terms and licenses: Academic/Nonprofit Terms; Industry Terms: Not Available to Industry
Depositor comments: The fusion protein in this plasmid contains the genetically encoded calcium indicator jGCaMP8f from the plasmid pGP-CMV-jGCaMP8f (Addgene plasmid # 162373). Note that the hOrai1 gene isolated in the Cahalan lab contains a silent mutation/polymorphism (T798C; aa T266).
How to cite: Orai1-jGCaMP8f was a gift from Michael Cahalan (Addgene plasmid # 231630 ; http://n2t.net/addgene:231630 ; RRID:Addgene_231630)
